Addgene plasmid #242838: pLenti-EBFP2-VAV1-E201A
Purpose: Encodes human VAV1 and N-terminal EBFP2 tag
Depositing lab: Cheng-han Yu. Depositing organization: University of Hong Kong. Publication: PI(3,4,5)P3-mediated Cdc42 activation regulates macrophage podosome assembly. Qi Y, Yu CH. Cell Mol Life Sci. 2025 Mar 24;82(1):127. doi: 10.1007/s00018-025-05664-2. PubMed 40126693.
Backbone
  Vector backbone: pLenti-EBFP2-C1
  Vector type: Mammalian Expression, Lentiviral
Growth in bacteria
  Bacterial resistance: Ampicillin, 100 μg/mL
  Growth temperature: 37°C
  Growth strain: NEB Stable
  Copy number: High Copy
Gene/Insert
  Gene/Insert name: VAV1
  Species: H. sapiens (human)
  Mutation: E201A
  Entrez Gene: VAV1 (a.k.a. VAV)
  Tag / fusion protein: EBFP2 (N terminal on backbone)
  Cloning method: Gibson Cloning
Terms and licenses: Academic/Nonprofit Terms; Industry Terms: Not Available to Industry
How to cite: pLenti-EBFP2-VAV1-E201A was a gift from Cheng-han Yu (Addgene plasmid # 242838 ; http://n2t.net/addgene:242838 ; RRID:Addgene_242838)
