[The description below was written by a language model from this plasmid's Addgene catalogue record and pLannotate feature annotations shown in this document.]
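Description:
pLenti-EBFP2-VAV1-E201A is a lentiviral mammalian expression plasmid of about 11 kb, built on the pLenti-EBFP2-C1 backbone, that encodes human VAV1 carrying an E201A substitution and fused at its N-terminus to the blue fluorescent protein EBFP2. In bacteria it is maintained through a high-copy ColE1/pUC-type origin and selected with ampicillin via the β-lactamase gene. An f1 origin and remnants of a lac/lacZα cloning region flanked by T3 and T7 promoters are also present in the backbone.

The transfer cassette has a third-generation, self-inactivating layout. An RSV promoter drives a truncated HIV-1 5' LTR, followed by the Ψ packaging signal with a partial gag sequence, the Rev response element for Rev-dependent nuclear export of the genomic RNA, and the cPPT/CTS element. It ends in a ΔU3 3' LTR that disables LTR promoter activity after integration, followed by an SV40 polyadenylation signal and SV40 origin.

Two expression units sit between the LTRs. An SV40 enhancer/early promoter drives puromycin N-acetyltransferase, which allows selection of transduced cells. The CMV enhancer/promoter drives the contiguous EBFP2–VAV1 open reading frame, and a downstream WPRE boosts transcript expression.

VAV1 couples tyrosine kinase signalling to activation of Rho/Rac family GTPases. The record does not state the functional consequence of the E201A mutation. The associated publication concerns phosphoinositide-mediated Cdc42 activation in macrophage podosome assembly. This suggests the construct is used to express and image this VAV1 variant in cells, by transfection or by stable lentiviral transduction.
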