Features (pLannotate 1.2.2; 30 found; start..end, strand, type, name):
      1..589     +  rep_origin     ori: high-copy-number ColE1/pMB1/pBR322/pUC origin of replication
    772..864     +  CDS            lacI (fragment): lac repressor; lacI; The lac repressor binds to the lac operator to inhibit transcription in E. coli. This inhibition can be relieved by adding lactose or isopropyl-β-D-thiogalactopyranoside (IPTG).
    877..898     +  protein_bind   CAP binding site: CAP binding activates transcription in the presence of cAMP. E. coli catabolite activator protein
    913..943     +  promoter       lac promoter: promoter for the E. coli lac operon
    947..969     +  protein_bind   lac operator (fragment): The lac repressor binds to the lac operator to inhibit transcription in E. coli. This inhibition can be relieved by adding lactose or isopropyl-β-D-thiogalactopyranoside (IPTG). lac repressor encoded by lacI
   1012..1030    +  promoter       T3 promoter: promoter for bacteriophage T3 RNA polymerase
   1058..1284    +  promoter       RSV promoter: Rous sarcoma virus enhancer/promoter
   1285..1465    +  LTR            5' LTR (truncated): truncated 5' long terminal repeat (LTR) from HIV-1
   1512..1637    +  misc_feature   HIV-1 Ψ: packaging signal of human immunodeficiency virus type 1
   1621..1984    +  CDS            HIV-1 gag (fragment): gag protein from human immunodeficiency virus 1; gag
   2130..2363    +  misc_feature   RRE: The Rev response element (RRE) of HIV-1 allows for Rev-dependent mRNA export from the nucleus to the cytoplasm.
   2740..2840    +  CDS            Rev (fragment): human immunodeficiency virus 1 (HIV-1) Rev protein; rev; enhances nuclear export of unspliced and incompletely spliced viral mRNAs
   2859..2975    +  misc_feature   cPPT/CTS: central polypurine tract and central termination sequence of HIV-1
   2992..3321    +  promoter       SV40 promoter: SV40 enhancer and early promoter
   3331..3930    +  CDS            PuroR: puromycin N-acetyltransferase; pac from Streptomyces alboniger; confers resistance to puromycin
   4006..4309    +  enhancer       CMV enhancer: human cytomegalovirus immediate early enhancer
   4310..4513    +  promoter       CMV promoter: human cytomegalovirus (CMV) immediate early promoter
   4612..5328    +  CDS            EBFP2: EBFP2 is a basic (constitutively fluorescent) blue fluorescent protein published in 2007, derived from Aequorea victoria. It is reported to be a rapidly-maturing monomer with moderate acid sensitivity.
   5329..7863    +  CDS            VAV1: VAV_HUMAN - Also known as VAV. Experimental evidence at protein level: Swiss-Prot protein existence level 1. Couples tyrosine kinase signals with the activation of the Rho/Rac GTPases, thus leading to cell differentiation and/or proliferation. From Homo sapiens (Human).
   7864..7892    +  misc_feature   MCS (fragment): multiple cloning site
   7916..8504    +  misc_feature   WPRE: woodchuck hepatitis virus posttranscriptional regulatory element
   8525..8593    +  CDS            nef (fragment): NEF_HV1Z2 - Experimental evidence at protein level: Swiss-Prot protein existence level 1. Extracellular Nef protein targets CD4(+) T-lymphocytes for apoptosis by interacting with CXCR4 surface receptors. From Human immunodeficiency virus type 1 group M subtype D (isolate Z2/CDC-Z34) (HIV-1).
   8595..8828    +  LTR            3' LTR (ΔU3): self-inactivating 3' long terminal repeat (LTR) from HIV-1
   8900..9021    +  polyA_signal   SV40 poly(A) signal: SV40 polyadenylation signal
   9061..9196    +  rep_origin     SV40 ori: SV40 origin of replication
   9217..9235    -  promoter       T7 promoter: promoter for bacteriophage T7 RNA polymerase
   9243..9398    +  CDS            lacZα (fragment): LacZα fragment of β-galactosidase; lacZ fragment
   9403..9831    +  rep_origin     f1 ori (sequence partly withheld): f1 bacteriophage origin of replication; arrow indicates direction of (+) strand synthesis
   9884..9988    +  promoter       AmpR promoter: bla
   9989..10849   +  CDS            AmpR: β-lactamase; bla; confers resistance to ampicillin, carbenicillin, and related antibiotics
>Addgene plasmid #242838 | pLenti-EBFP2-VAV1-E201A | addgene full sequence | sequence record 486262 | Addgene NGS Result
TTGAGATCCTTTTTTTCTGCGCGTAATCTGCTGCTTGCAAACAAAAAAACCACCGCTACCAGCGGTGGTT
TGTTTGCCGGATCAAGAGCTACCAACTCTTTTTCCGAAGGTAACTGGCTTCAGCAGAGCGCAGATACCAA
ATACTGTTCTTCTAGTGTAGCCGTAGTTAGGCCACCACTTCAAGAACTCTGTAGCACCGCCTACATACCT
CGCTCTGCTAATCCTGTTACCAGTGGCTGCTGCCAGTGGCGATAAGTCGTGTCTTACCGGGTTGGACTCA
AGACGATAGTTACCGGATAAGGCGCAGCGGTCGGGCTGAACGGGGGGTTCGTGCACACAGCCCAGCTTGG
AGCGAACGACCTACACCGAACTGAGATACCTACAGCGTGAGCTATGAGAAAGCGCCACGCTTCCCGAAGG
GAGAAAGGCGGACAGGTATCCGGTAAGCGGCAGGGTCGGAACAGGAGAGCGCACGAGGGAGCTTCCAGGG
GGAAACGCCTGGTATCTTTATAGTCCTGTCGGGTTTCGCCACCTCTGACTTGAGCGTCGATTTTTGTGAT
GCTCGTCAGGGGGGCGGAGCCTATGGAAAAACGCCAGCAACGCGGCCTTTTTACGGTTCCTGGCCTTTTG
CTGGCCTTTTGCTCACATGTTCTTTCCTGCGTTATCCCCTGATTCTGTGGATAACCGTATTACCGCCTTT
GAGTGAGCTGATACCGCTCGCCGCAGCCGAACGACCGAGCGCAGCGAGTCAGTGAGCGAGGAAGCGGAAG
AGCGCCCAATACGCAAACCGCCTCTCCCCGCGCGTTGGCCGATTCATTAATGCAGCTGGCACGACAGGTT
TCCCGACTGGAAAGCGGGCAGTGAGCGCAACGCAATTAATGTGAGTTAGCTCACTCATTAGGCACCCCAG
GCTTTACACTTTATGCTTCCGGCTCGTATGTTGTGTGGAATTGTGAGCGGATAACAATTTCACACAGGAA
ACAGCTATGACCATGATTACGCCAAGCGCGCAATTAACCCTCACTAAAGGGAACAAAAGCTGGAGCTGCA
AGCTTAATGTAGTCTTATGCAATACTCTTGTAGTCTTGCAACATGGTAACGATGAGTTAGCAACATGCCT
TACAAGGAGAGAAAAAGCACCGTGCATGCCGATTGGTGGAAGTAAGGTGGTACGATCGTGCCTTATTAGG
AAGGCAACAGACGGGTCTGACATGGATTGGACGAACCACTGAATTGCCGCATTGCAGAGATATTGTATTT
AAGTGCCTAGCTCGATACATAAACGGGTCTCTCTGGTTAGACCAGATCTGAGCCTGGGAGCTCTCTGGCT
AACTAGGGAACCCACTGCTTAAGCCTCAATAAAGCTTGCCTTGAGTGCTTCAAGTAGTGTGTGCCCGTCT
GTTGTGTGACTCTGGTAACTAGAGATCCCTCAGACCCTTTTAGTCAGTGTGGAAAATCTCTAGCAGTGGC
GCCCGAACAGGGACTTGAAAGCGAAAGGGAAACCAGAGGAGCTCTCTCGACGCAGGACTCGGCTTGCTGA
AGCGCGCACGGCAAGAGGCGAGGGGCGGCGACTGGTGAGTACGCCAAAAATTTTGACTAGCGGAGGCTAG
AAGGAGAGAGATGGGTGCGAGAGCGTCAGTATTAAGCGGGGGAGAATTAGATCGCGATGGGAAAAAATTC
GGTTAAGGCCAGGGGGAAAGAAAAAATATAAATTAAAACATATAGTATGGGCAAGCAGGGAGCTAGAACG
ATTCGCAGTTAATCCTGGCCTGTTAGAAACATCAGAAGGCTGTAGACAAATACTGGGACAGCTACAACCA
TCCCTTCAGACAGGATCAGAAGAACTTAGATCATTATATAATACAGTAGCAACCCTCTATTGTGTGCATC
AAAGGATAGAGATAAAAGACACCAAGGAAGCTTTAGACAAGATAGAGGAAGAGCAAAACAAAAGTAAGAC
CACCGCACAGCAAGCGGCCGCTGATCTTCAGACCTGGAGGAGGAGATATGAGGGACAATTGGAGAAGTGA
ATTATATAAATATAAAGTAGTAAAAATTGAACCATTAGGAGTAGCACCCACCAAGGCAAAGAGAAGAGTG
GTGCAGAGAGAAAAAAGAGCAGTGGGAATAGGAGCTTTGTTCCTTGGGTTCTTGGGAGCAGCAGGAAGCA
CTATGGGCGCAGCGTCAATGACGCTGACGGTACAGGCCAGACAATTATTGTCTGGTATAGTGCAGCAGCA
GAACAATTTGCTGAGGGCTATTGAGGCGCAACAGCATCTGTTGCAACTCACAGTCTGGGGCATCAAGCAG
CTCCAGGCAAGAATCCTGGCTGTGGAAAGATACCTAAAGGATCAACAGCTCCTGGGGATTTGGGGTTGCT
CTGGAAAACTCATTTGCACCACTGCTGTGCCTTGGAATGCTAGTTGGAGTAATAAATCTCTGGAACAGAT
TTGGAATCACACGACCTGGATGGAGTGGGACAGAGAAATTAACAATTACACAAGCTTAATACACTCCTTA
ATTGAAGAATCGCAAAACCAGCAAGAAAAGAATGAACAAGAATTATTGGAATTAGATAAATGGGCAAGTT
TGTGGAATTGGTTTAACATAACAAATTGGCTGTGGTATATAAAATTATTCATAATGATAGTAGGAGGCTT
GGTAGGTTTAAGAATAGTTTTTGCTGTACTTTCTATAGTGAATAGAGTTAGGCAGGGATATTCACCATTA
TCGTTTCAGACCCACCTCCCAACCCCGAGGGGACCCGACAGGCCCGAAGGAATAGAAGAAGAAGGTGGAG
AGAGAGACAGAGACAGATCCATTCGATTAGTGAACGGATCTCGACGGTATCGGTTAACTTTTAAAAGAAA
AGGGGGGATTGGGGGGTACAGTGCAGGGGAAAGAATAGTAGACATAATAGCAACAGACATACAAACTAAA
GAATTACAAAAACAAATTACAAAATTCAAAATTTTATCGACCCTGTGGAATGTGTGTCAGTTAGGGTGTG
GAAAGTCCCCAGGCTCCCCAGCAGGCAGAAGTATGCAAAGCATGCATCTCAATTAGTCAGCAACCAGGTG
TGGAAAGTCCCCAGGCTCCCCAGCAGGCAGAAGTATGCAAAGCATGCATCTCAATTAGTCAGCAACCATA
GTCCCGCCCCTAACTCCGCCCATCCCGCCCCTAACTCCGCCCAGTTCCGCCCATTCTCCGCCCCATGGCT
GACTAATTTTTTTTATTTATGCAGAGGCCGAGGCCGCCTCGGCCTCTGAGCTATTCCAGAAGTAGTGAGG
AGGCTTTTTTGGAGGCCTAGGCTTTTGCAAAAAGCTTACCATGACCGAGTACAAGCCCACGGTGCGCCTC
GCCACCCGCGACGACGTCCCCAGGGCCGTACGCACCCTCGCCGCCGCGTTCGCCGACTACCCCGCCACGC
GCCACACCGTCGATCCGGACCGCCACATCGAGCGGGTCACCGAGCTGCAAGAACTCTTCCTCACGCGCGT
CGGGCTCGACATCGGCAAGGTGTGGGTCGCGGACGACGGCGCCGCGGTGGCGGTCTGGACCACGCCGGAG
AGCGTCGAAGCGGGGGCGGTGTTCGCCGAGATCGGCCCGCGCATGGCCGAGTTGAGCGGTTCCCGGCTGG
CCGCGCAGCAACAGATGGAAGGCCTCCTGGCGCCGCACCGGCCCAAGGAGCCCGCGTGGTTCCTGGCCAC
CGTCGGCGTCTCGCCCGACCACCAGGGCAAGGGTCTGGGCAGCGCCGTCGTGCTCCCCGGAGTGGAGGCG
GCCGAGCGCGCCGGGGTGCCCGCCTTCCTGGAGACCTCCGCGCCCCGCAACCTCCCCTTCTACGAGCGGC
TCGGCTTCACCGTCACCGCCGACGTCGAGGTGCCCGAAGGACCGCGCACCTGGTGCATGACCCGCAAGCC
CGGTGCCTGACGCCCGCCCCACGACCCGCAGCGCCCGACCGAAAGGAGCGCACGACCCCATGCATCGATA
AGCTTGGGAGTTCCGCGTTACATAACTTACGGTAAATGGCCCGCCTGGCTGACCGCCCAACGACCCCCGC
CCATTGACGTCAATAATGACGTATGTTCCCATAGTAACGCCAATAGGGACTTTCCATTGACGTCAATGGG
TGGAGTATTTACGGTAAACTGCCCACTTGGCAGTACATCAAGTGTATCATATGCCAAGTACGCCCCCTAT
TGACGTCAATGACGGTAAATGGCCCGCCTGGCATTATGCCCAGTACATGACCTTATGGGACTTTCCTACT
TGGCAGTACATCTACGTATTAGTCATCGCTATTACCATGGTGATGCGGTTTTGGCAGTACATCAATGGGC
GTGGATAGCGGTTTGACTCACGGGGATTTCCAAGTCTCCACCCCATTGACGTCAATGGGAGTTTGTTTTG
GCACCAAAATCAACGGGACTTTCCAAAATGTCGTAACAACTCCGCCCCATTGACGCAAATGGGCGGTAGG
CGTGTACGGTGGGAGGTCTATATAAGCAGAGCTCGTTTAGTGAACCGTCAGATCGCCTGGAGACGCCATC
CACGCTGTTTTGACCTCCATAGAAGACACCGACTCTAGAGCTAGCGCTACCGGTCGCCACCATGGTGAGC
AAGGGCGAGGAGCTGTTCACCGGGGTGGTGCCCATCCTGGTCGAGCTGGACGGCGACGTAAACGGCCACA
AGTTCAGCGTGAGGGGCGAGGGCGAGGGCGATGCCACCAACGGCAAGCTGACCCTGAAGTTCATCTGCAC
CACCGGCAAGCTGCCCGTGCCCTGGCCCACCCTCGTGACCACCCTGAGCCACGGCGTGCAGTGCTTCGCC
CGCTACCCCGACCACATGAAGCAGCACGACTTCTTCAAGTCCGCCATGCCCGAAGGCTACGTCCAGGAGC
GCACCATCTTCTTCAAGGACGACGGCACCTACAAGACCCGCGCCGAGGTGAAGTTCGAGGGCGACACCCT
GGTGAACCGCATCGAGCTGAAGGGCGTCGACTTCAAGGAGGACGGCAACATCCTGGGGCACAAGCTGGAG
TACAACTTCAACAGCCACAACATCTATATCATGGCCGTCAAGCAGAAGAACGGCATCAAGGTGAACTTCA
AGATCCGCCACAACGTGGAGGACGGCAGCGTGCAGCTCGCCGACCACTACCAGCAGAACACCCCCATCGG
CGACGGCCCCGTGCTGCTGCCCGACAGCCACTACCTGAGCACCCAGTCCGTGCTGAGCAAAGACCCCAAC
GAGAAGCGCGATCACATGGTCCTGCTGGAGTTCCGCACCGCCGCCGGGATCACTCTCGGCATGGACGAGC
TGTACAAGATGGAGCTGTGGCGCCAATGCACCCACTGGCTCATCCAGTGCCGGGTGCTGCCGCCCAGCCA
CCGCGTGACCTGGGATGGGGCTCAGGTGTGTGAACTGGCCCAGGCCCTCCGGGATGGTGTCCTTCTGTGT
CAGCTGCTTAACAACCTGCTACCCCATGCCATCAACCTGCGTGAGGTCAACCTGCGCCCCCAGATGTCCC
AGTTCCTGTGCCTTAAGAACATTAGAACCTTCCTGTCCACCTGCTGTGAGAAGTTCGGCCTCAAGCGGAG
CGAGCTCTTCGAAGCCTTTGACCTCTTCGATGTGCAGGATTTTGGCAAGGTCATCTACACCCTGTCTGCT
CTGTCCTGGACCCCGATCGCCCAGAACAGGGGGATCATGCCCTTCCCCACCGAGGAGGAGAGTGTAGGTG
ATGAAGACATCTACAGTGGCCTGTCCGACCAGATCGACGACACGGTGGAGGAGGATGAGGACCTGTATGA
CTGCGTGGAGAATGAGGAGGCGGAAGGCGACGAGATCTATGAGGACCTCATGCGCTCGGAGCCCGTGTCC
ATGCCGCCCAAGATGACAGAGTATGACAAGCGCTGCTGCTGCCTGCGGGCCATCCAGCAGACGGAGGAGA
AGTACACTGACACGCTGGGCTCCATCCAGCAGCATTTCTTGAAGCCCCTGCAACGGTTCCTGAAACCTCA
AGACATTGAGATCATCTTTATCAACATTGAGGACCTGCTTCGTGTTCATACTCACTTCCTAAAGGAGATG
AAGGAAGCCCTGGGCACCCCTGGCGCAGCCAATCTCTACCAGGTCTTCATCAAATACAAGGAGAGGTTCC
TCGTCTATGGCCGCTACTGCAGCCAGGTGGAGTCAGCCAGCAAACACCTGGACCGTGTGGCCGCAGCCCG
GGAGGACGTGCAGATGAAGCTGGAGGAATGTTCTCAGAGAGCCAACAACGGGAGGTTCACCCTGCGGGAC
CTGCTGATGGTGCCTATGCAGCGAGTTCTCAAATATCACCTCCTTCTCCAGGAGCTGGTGAAACACACGC
AGGAGGCGATGGAGAAGGAGAACCTGCGGCTGGCCCTGGATGCCATGAGGGACCTGGCTCAGTGCGTGAA
CGAGGTCAAGCGAGACAACGAGACACTGCGACAGATCACCAATTTCCAGCTGTCCATTGAGAACCTGGAC
CAGTCTCTGGCTCACTATGGCCGGCCCAAGATCGACGGGGAACTCAAGATCACCTCGGTGGAACGGCGCT
CCAAGATGGACAGGTATGCCTTCCTGCTCGACAAAGCTCTACTCATCTGTAAGCGCAGGGGAGACTCCTA
TGACCTCAAGGACTTTGTAAACCTGCACAGCTTCCAGGTTCGGGATGACTCTTCAGGAGACCGAGACAAC
AAGAAGTGGAGCCACATGTTCCTCCTGATCGAGGACCAAGGTGCCCAGGGCTATGAGCTGTTCTTCAAGA
CAAGAGAATTGAAGAAGAAGTGGATGGAGCAGTTTGAGATGGCCATCTCCAACATCTATCCGGAGAATGC
CACCGCCAACGGGCATGACTTCCAGATGTTCTCCTTTGAGGAGACCACATCCTGCAAGGCCTGTCAGATG
CTGCTTAGAGGTACCTTCTATCAGGGCTACCGCTGCCATCGGTGCCGGGCATCTGCACACAAGGAGTGTC
TGGGGAGGGTCCCTCCATGTGGCCGACATGGGCAAGATTTCCCAGGAACTATGAAGAAGGACAAACTACA
TCGCAGGGCTCAGGACAAAAAGAGGAATGAGCTGGGTCTGCCCAAGATGGAGGTGTTTCAGGAATACTAC
GGGCTTCCTCCACCCCCTGGAGCCATTGGACCCTTTCTACGGCTCAACCCTGGAGACATTGTGGAGCTCA
CGAAGGCTGAGGCTGAACAGAACTGGTGGGAGGGCAGAAATACATCTACTAATGAAATTGGCTGGTTTCC
TTGTAACAGGGTGAAGCCCTATGTCCATGGCCCTCCTCAGGACCTGTCTGTTCATCTCTGGTACGCAGGC
CCCATGGAGCGGGCAGGGGCAGAGAGCATCCTGGCCAACCGCTCGGACGGGACTTTCTTGGTGCGGCAGA
GGGTGAAGGATGCAGCAGAATTTGCCATCAGCATTAAATATAACGTCGAGGTCAAGCACATTAAAATCAT
GACAGCAGAAGGACTGTACCGGATCACAGAGAAAAAGGCTTTCCGGGGGCTTACGGAGCTGGTGGAGTTT
TACCAGCAGAACTCTCTAAAGGATTGCTTCAAGTCTCTGGACACCACCTTGCAGTTCCCCTTCAAGGAGC
CTGAAAAGAGAACCATCAGCAGGCCAGCAGTGGGAAGCACAAAGTATTTTGGCACAGCCAAAGCCCGCTA
TGACTTCTGCGCCCGAGACCGATCAGAGCTGTCGCTCAAGGAGGGTGACATCATCAAGATCCTTAACAAG
AAGGGACAGCAAGGCTGGTGGCGAGGGGAGATCTATGGCCGGGTTGGCTGGTTCCCTGCCAACTACGTGG
AGGAAGATTATTCTGAATACTGCTCCGGACTCAGATCTCGAGCTCAAGCTTCCTCGAGCACCAGAATTCG
TCGACAATCAACCTCTGGATTACAAAATTTGTGAAAGATTGACTGGTATTCTTAACTATGTTGCTCCTTT
TACGCTATGTGGATACGCTGCTTTAATGCCTTTGTATCATGCTATTGCTTCCCGTATGGCTTTCATTTTC
TCCTCCTTGTATAAATCCTGGTTGCTGTCTCTTTATGAGGAGTTGTGGCCCGTTGTCAGGCAACGTGGCG
TGGTGTGCACTGTGTTTGCTGACGCAACCCCCACTGGTTGGGGCATTGCCACCACCTGTCAGCTCCTTTC
CGGGACTTTCGCTTTCCCCCTCCCTATTGCCACGGCGGAACTCATCGCCGCCTGCCTTGCCCGCTGCTGG
ACAGGGGCTCGGCTGTTGGGCACTGACAATTCCGTGGTGTTGTCGGGGAAGCTGACGTCCTTTCCATGGC
TGCTCGCCTGTGTTGCCACCTGGATTCTGCGCGGGACGTCCTTCTGCTACGTCCCTTCGGCCCTCAATCC
AGCGGACCTTCCTTCCCGCGGCCTGCTGCCGGCTCTGCGGCCTCTTCCGCGTCTTCGCCTTCGCCCTCAG
ACGAGTCGGATCTCCCTTTGGGCCGCCTCCCCGCCTGGAATTAATTCGAGCTCGGTACCTTTAAGACCAA
TGACTTACAAGGCAGCTGTAGATCTTAGCCACTTTTTAAAAGAAAAGGGGGGACTGGAAGGGCTAATTCA
CTCCCAACGAAGACAAGATCTGCTTTTTGCTTGTACTGGGTCTCTCTGGTTAGACCAGATCTGAGCCTGG
GAGCTCTCTGGCTAACTAGGGAACCCACTGCTTAAGCCTCAATAAAGCTTGCCTTGAGTGCTTCAAGTAG
TGTGTGCCCGTCTGTTGTGTGACTCTGGTAACTAGAGATCCCTCAGACCCTTTTAGTCAGTGTGGAAAAT
CTCTAGCAGTAGTAGTTCATGTCATCTTATTATTCAGTATTTATAACTTGCAAAGAAATGAATATCAGAG
AGTGAGAGGAACTTGTTTATTGCAGCTTATAATGGTTACAAATAAAGCAATAGCATCACAAATTTCACAA
ATAAAGCATTTTTTTCACTGCATTCTAGTTGTGGTTTGTCCAAACTCATCAATGTATCTTATCATGTCTG
GCTCTAGCTATCCCGCCCCTAACTCCGCCCATCCCGCCCCTAACTCCGCCCAGTTCCGCCCATTCTCCGC
CCCATGGCTGACTAATTTTTTTTATTTATGCAGAGGCCGAGGCCGCCTCGGCCTCTGAGCTATTCCAGAA
GTAGTGAGGAGGCTTTTTTGGAGGCCTAGGGACGTACCCAATTCGCCCTATAGTGAGTCGTATTACGCGC
GCTCACTGGCCGTCGTTTTACAACGTCGTGACTGGGAAAACCCTGGCGTTACCCAACTTAATCGCCTTGC
AGCACATCCCCCTTTCGCCAGCTGGCGTAATAGCGAAGAGGCCCGCACCGATCGCCCTTCCCAACAGTTG
CGCAGCCTGAATGGCGAATGGG
[124 nt withheld, positions 9403-9526]
C
[91 nt withheld, positions 9528-9618]
A
[49 nt withheld, positions 9620-9668]
CCTTTGACGTTGGAGTCCACGTTCTTT
[37 nt withheld, positions 9696-9732]
ACCCTATCTCGGTCTATTCTTTTGATTTATAAGGGATTTTGCCGATTTCGGCCTATTGGTTAAAAAATGA
GCTGATTTAACAAAAATTTAACGCGAATTTTAACAAAATATTAACGCTTACAATTTAGGTGGCACTTTTC
GGGGAAATGTGCGCGGAACCCCTATTTGTTTATTTTTCTAAATACATTCAAATATGTATCCGCTCATGAG
ACAATAACCCTGATAAATGCTTCAATAATATTGAAAAAGGAAGAGTATGAGTATTCAACATTTCCGTGTC
GCCCTTATTCCCTTTTTTGCGGCATTTTGCCTTCCTGTTTTTGCTCACCCAGAAACGCTGGTGAAAGTAA
AAGATGCTGAAGATCAGTTGGGTGCACGAGTGGGTTACATCGAACTGGATCTCAACAGCGGTAAGATCCT
TGAGAGTTTTCGCCCCGAAGAACGTTTTCCAATGATGAGCACTTTTAAAGTTCTGCTATGTGGCGCGGTA
TTATCCCGTATTGACGCCGGGCAAGAGCAACTCGGTCGCCGCATACACTATTCTCAGAATGACTTGGTTG
AGTACTCACCAGTCACAGAAAAGCATCTTACGGATGGCATGACAGTAAGAGAATTATGCAGTGCTGCCAT
AACCATGAGTGATAACACTGCGGCCAACTTACTTCTGACAACGATCGGAGGACCGAAGGAGCTAACCGCT
TTTTTGCACAACATGGGGGATCATGTAACTCGCCTTGATCGTTGGGAACCGGAGCTGAATGAAGCCATAC
CAAACGACGAGCGTGACACCACGATGCCTGTAGCAATGGCAACAACGTTGCGCAAACTATTAACTGGCGA
ACTACTTACTCTAGCTTCCCGGCAACAATTAATAGACTGGATGGAGGCGGATAAAGTTGCAGGACCACTT
CTGCGCTCGGCCCTTCCGGCTGGCTGGTTTATTGCTGATAAATCTGGAGCCGGTGAGCGTGGGTCTCGCG
GTATCATTGCAGCACTGGGGCCAGATGGTAAGCCCTCCCGTATCGTAGTTATCTACACGACGGGGAGTCA
GGCAACTATGGATGAACGAAATAGACAGATCGCTGAGATAGGTGCCTCACTGATTAAGCATTGGTAACTG
TCAGACCAAGTTTACTCATATATACTTTAGATTGATTTAAAACTTCATTTTTAATTTAAAAGGATCTAGG
TGAAGATCCTTTTTGATAATCTCATGACCAAAATCCCTTAACGTGAGTTTTCGTTCCACTGAGCGTCAGA
CCCCGTAGAAAAGATCAAAGGATCTTC
